Addgene plasmid #14181: pAG303GAL-ccdB-EGFP
Purpose: (Empty Backbone)
Depositing lab: Susan Lindquist. Depositing organization: Whitehead Institute for Biomedical Research. Publication: A suite of Gateway cloning vectors for high-throughput genetic analysis in Saccharomyces cerevisiae. Alberti S, Gitler AD, Lindquist S. Yeast. 2007 Oct . 24(10):913-9. 10.1002/yea.1502 PubMed 17583893.
Backbone
  Vector backbone: pRS303
  Vector type: Yeast Expression ; Gateway Destination
  Selectable markers: HIS3
Growth in bacteria
  Bacterial resistance: Chloramphenicol and Ampicillin, 25 & 100 μg/mL
  Growth temperature: 37°C
  Growth strain: ccdB Survival
  Growth instructions: DB3.1, ccdB Survival
  Copy number: Unknown
Gene/Insert
  Gene/Insert name: None
  Tag / fusion protein: EGFP (C terminal on backbone)
  Cloning method: Gateway Cloning
  Sequencing primers: 5′ GAL1
Terms and licenses: Academic/Nonprofit Terms; Industry Terms: Not Available to Industry
Depositor comments: Type of plasmid: integrating. This plasmid contains the Gateway technology from Invitrogen; Invitrogen requires purchasing of Gateway Clonase for carrying out the Gateway recombinational cloning reaction http://www.invitrogen.com Please note that this plasmid is missing a CYC1 terminator. It is unknown how this will affect gene expression.
How to cite: pAG303GAL-ccdB-EGFP was a gift from Susan Lindquist (Addgene plasmid # 14181 ; http://n2t.net/addgene:14181 ; RRID:Addgene_14181)
