[The description below was written by a language model from this plasmid's Addgene catalogue record and pLannotate feature annotations shown in this document.]
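Description:
pAG303GAL-ccdB-EGFP is an empty Gateway destination vector for galactose-inducible expression of C-terminally EGFP-tagged proteins in Saccharomyces cerevisiae. It is built on the pRS303 backbone and is described as an integrating plasmid. Consistent with this, the feature table shows no yeast replication origin or centromere, so stable maintenance in yeast depends on insertion into the genome, with selection through the HIS3 auxotrophic marker expressed from its own promoter. In E. coli the 7.3 kb plasmid replicates from a high-copy ColE1/pUC-type origin and carries AmpR. An f1 origin and remnants of the pBluescript-style lacZα/MCS region, flanked by T7 and T3 promoters, are also present.

The expression unit consists of the Gal4-regulated GAL1 promoter followed by a Gateway cassette bounded by attR1 and attR2, which contains a chloramphenicol resistance gene and the ccdB toxin gene. EGFP lies immediately downstream of attR2. In an LR recombination reaction with an entry clone, the CmR-ccdB cassette is replaced by the gene of interest, placing it under GAL1 control. An open reading frame that lacks a stop codon and is in frame is then fused to EGFP at its C terminus. Because ccdB kills standard E. coli strains, unrecombined vector is counter-selected after the reaction, and the empty vector itself must be propagated in a ccdB-tolerant strain under combined chloramphenicol and ampicillin selection.

The depositor notes that this plasmid lacks the CYC1 terminator, and none is annotated after EGFP; the effect on expression is stated to be unknown. The vector belongs to a suite of yeast Gateway vectors intended for high-throughput genetic analysis, for which an EGFP fusion allows fluorescence detection of the expressed protein.
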