Features (pLannotate 1.2.2; 29 found; start..end, strand, type, name):
    137..186     +  misc_feature   bom (fragment): basis of mobility region from pBR322
    187..267     -  CDS            MRM1 (fragment): MRM1_YEAST - Also known as PET56 From Saccharomyces cerevisiae (strain ATCC 204508 / S288c) (Baker's yeast).
    317..504     +  promoter       HIS3 promoter: S. cerevisiae HIS3
    505..1167    +  CDS            HIS3: imidazoleglycerol-phosphate dehydratase, required for histidine biosynthesis; S. cerevisiae HIS3; yeast auxotrophic marker
   1375..1426    +  misc_feature   bom (fragment): basis of mobility region from pBR322
   1454..1882    -  rep_origin     f1 ori (sequence partly withheld): f1 bacteriophage origin of replication; arrow indicates direction of (+) strand synthesis
   1886..2043    -  CDS            lacZα (fragment): LacZα fragment of β-galactosidase; lacZ fragment
   2046..2064    +  promoter       T7 promoter: promoter for bacteriophage T7 RNA polymerase
   2084..2525    +  promoter       GAL1 promoter: S. cerevisiae GAL1; inducible promoter, regulated by Gal4
   2540..2560    +  misc_feature   MCS (fragment): pBluescript multiple cloning site
   2564..2688    +  protein_bind   attR1: mutant version of attR; recombination site for the Gateway® LR reaction LR Clonase™
   2713..2743    +  promoter       lac UV5 promoter: E. coli lac promoter with an "up" mutation
   2767..2796    +  promoter       cat promoter (fragment): promoter of the E. coli cat gene encoding chloramphenicol acetyltransferase
   2797..3456    +  CDS            CmR: chloramphenicol acetyltransferase; cat; confers resistance to chloramphenicol
   3635..3793    +  CDS            ccdA (fragment): CCDA_ECO57 - Also known as H, letA. Experimental evidence at protein level: Swiss-Prot protein existence level 1. Antitoxin component of a type II toxin-antitoxin (TA) system which inhibits the post-segregational killing (PSK) of plasmid-free cells, also referred to as a plasmid addiction system. Binds to and blocks the activity of CcdB; will also remove bound CcdB protein from the CcdB-GyrA complex by forming a CcdA-CcdB complex, a process termed rejuvenation. Functions as a transcriptional corepressor for the ccdAB operon, repression also requires CcdB (By similarity). From Escherichia coli
   3798..4100    +  CDS            ccdB: CCDB_ECOLI - Also known as G, letB, letD. Experimental evidence at protein level: Swiss-Prot protein existence level 1. Toxic component of a type II toxin-antitoxin (TA) system, functioning in plasmid maintainence. Responsible for the post- segregational killing (PSK) of plasmid-free cells, also referred to as a plasmid addiction system. Half-life of over 2 hours. Cell killing by CcdB is accompanied by filamentation, defects in chromosome and plasmid segregation, defects in cell division, formation of anucleate cells, decreased DNA synthesis and plasmid loss. Interferes with the activity of DN
   4144..4268    -  protein_bind   attR2: mutant version of attR; recombination site for the Gateway® LR reaction LR Clonase™
   4272..4299    +  misc_feature   MCS (fragment): pBluescript multiple cloning site
   4300..5019    +  CDS            EGFP: the original enhanced GFP (Yang et al., 1996) mammalian codon-optimized
   5020..5040    +  misc_feature   MCS (fragment): pBluescript multiple cloning site
   5052..5070    -  promoter       T3 promoter: promoter for bacteriophage T3 RNA polymerase
   5115..5131    -  protein_bind   lac operator: The lac repressor binds to the lac operator to inhibit transcription in E. coli. This inhibition can be relieved by adding lactose or isopropyl-β-D-thiogalactopyranoside (IPTG). lac repressor encoded by lacI
   5139..5169    -  promoter       lac promoter: promoter for the E. coli lac operon
   5184..5205    -  protein_bind   CAP binding site: CAP binding activates transcription in the presence of cAMP. E. coli catabolite activator protein
   5218..5310    -  CDS            lacI (fragment): lac repressor; lacI; The lac repressor binds to the lac operator to inhibit transcription in E. coli. This inhibition can be relieved by adding lactose or isopropyl-β-D-thiogalactopyranoside (IPTG).
   5493..6081    -  rep_origin     ori: high-copy-number ColE1/pMB1/pBR322/pUC origin of replication
   6252..7112    -  CDS            AmpR: β-lactamase; bla; confers resistance to ampicillin, carbenicillin, and related antibiotics
   7113..7217    -  promoter       AmpR promoter: bla
   7312..35      +  CDS            rop (fragment) (across the origin): Rop protein, which maintains plasmids at low copy number; rop
>Addgene plasmid #14181 | pAG303GAL-ccdB-EGFP | addgene full sequence | sequence record 382811 | Addgene NGS Result
TCGCGCGTTTCGGTGATGACGGTGAAAACCTCTGACACATGCAGCTCCCGGAGACGGTCACAGCTTGTCT
GTAAGCGGATGCCGGGAGCAGACAAGCCCGTCAGGGCGCGTCAGCGGGTGTTGGCGGGTGTCGGGGCTGG
CTTAACTATGCGGCATCAGAGCAGATTGTACTGAGAGTGCACCATAAATTCCCGTTTTAAGAGCTTGGTG
AGCGCTAGGAGTCACTGCCAGGTATCGTTTGAACACGGCATTAGTCAGGGAAGTCATAACACAGTCCTTT
CCCGCAATTTTCTTTTTCTATTACTCTTGGCCTCCTCTAGTACACTCTATATTTTTTTATGCCTCGGTAA
TGATTTTCATTTTTTTTTTTCCACCTAGCGGATGACTCTTTTTTTTTCTTAGCGATTGGCATTATCACAT
AATGAATTATACATTATATAAAGTAATGTGATTTCTTCGAAGAATATACTAAAAAATGAGCAGGCAAGAT
AAACGAAGGCAAAGATGACAGAGCAGAAAGCCCTAGTAAAGCGTATTACAAATGAAACCAAGATTCAGAT
TGCGATCTCTTTAAAGGGTGGTCCCCTAGCGATAGAGCACTCGATCTTCCCAGAAAAAGAGGCAGAAGCA
GTAGCAGAACAGGCCACACAATCGCAAGTGATTAACGTCCACACAGGTATAGGGTTTCTGGACCATATGA
TACATGCTCTGGCCAAGCATTCCGGCTGGTCGCTAATCGTTGAGTGCATTGGTGACTTACACATAGACGA
CCATCACACCACTGAAGACTGCGGGATTGCTCTCGGTCAAGCTTTTAAAGAGGCCCTAGGGGCCGTGCGT
GGAGTAAAAAGGTTTGGATCAGGATTTGCGCCTTTGGATGAGGCACTTTCCAGAGCGGTGGTAGATCTTT
CGAACAGGCCGTACGCAGTTGTCGAACTTGGTTTGCAAAGGGAGAAAGTAGGAGATCTCTCTTGCGAGAT
GATCCCGCATTTTCTTGAAAGCTTTGCAGAGGCTAGCAGAATTACCCTCCACGTTGATTGTCTGCGAGGC
AAGAATGATCATCACCGTAGTGAGAGTGCGTTCAAGGCTCTTGCGGTTGCCATAAGAGAAGCCACCTCGC
CCAATGGTACCAACGATGTTCCCTCCACCAAAGGTGTTCTTATGTAGTGACACCGATTATTTAAAGCTGC
AGCATACGATATATATACATGTGTATATATGTATACCTATGAATGTCAGTAAGTATGTATACGAACAGTA
TGATACTGAAGATGACAAGGTAATGCATCATTCTATACGTGTCATTCTGAACGAGGCGCGCTTTCCTTTT
TTCTTTTTGCTTTTTCTTTTTTTTTCTCTTGAACTCGACGGATCTATGCGGTGTGAAATACCGCACAGAT
GCGTAAGGAGAAAATACCGCATCAGGAAATTGTAAGCGTTAATATTTTGTTAAAATTCGCGTTAAATTTT
TGTTAAATCAGCTCATTTTTTAACCAATAGGCCGAAATCGGCAAAATCCCTTATAAATCAAAAGAATAGA
CCGAGATAGGGT
[37 nt withheld, positions 1553-1589]
AAAGAACGTGGACTCCAACGTCAAAGG
[49 nt withheld, positions 1617-1665]
T
[91 nt withheld, positions 1667-1757]
G
[124 nt withheld, positions 1759-1882]
CCATTCGCCATTCAGGCTGCGCAACTGTTGGGAAGGGCGATCGGTGCGGGCCTCTTCGCTATTACGCCAG
CTGGCGAAAGGGGGATGTGCTGCAAGGCGATTAAGTTGGGTAACGCCAGGGTTTTCCCAGTCACGACGTT
GTAAAACGACGGCCAGTGAATTGTAATACGACTCACTATAGGGCGAATTGGAGCTCTAGTACGGATTAGA
AGCCGCCGAGCGGGTGACAGCCCTCCGAAGGAAGACTCTCCTCCGTGCGTCCTCGTCTTCACCGGTCGCG
TTCCTGAAACGCAGATGTGCCTCGCGCCGCACTGCTCCGAACAATAAAGATTCTACAATACTAGCTTTTA
TGGTTATGAAGAGGAAAAATTGGCAGTAACCTGGCCCCACAAACCTTCAAATGAACGAATCAAATTAACA
ACCATAGGATGATAATGCGATTAGTTTTTTAGCCTTATTTCTGGGGTAATTAATCAGCGAAGCGATGATT
TTTGATCTATTAACAGATATATAAATGCAAAAACTGCATAACCACTTTAACTAATACTTTCAACATTTTC
GGTTTGTATTACTTCTTATTCAAATGTAATAAAAGTATCAACAAAAAATTGTTAATATACCTCTATACTT
TAACGTCAAGGAGAAAAAACCCCGGATTCTAGAACTAGTGGATCCCCCATCACAAGTTTGTACAAAAAAG
CTGAACGAGAAACGTAAAATGATATAAATATCAATATATTAAATTAGATTTTGCATAAAAAACAGACTAC
ATAATACTGTAAAACACAACATATCCAGTCACTATGGCGGCCGCATTAGGCACCCCAGGCTTTACACTTT
ATGCTTCCGGCTCGTATAATGTGTGGATTTTGAGTTAGGATCCGTCGAGATTTTCAGGAGCTAAGGAAGC
TAAAATGGAGAAAAAAATCACTGGATATACCACCGTTGATATATCCCAATGGCATCGTAAAGAACATTTT
GAGGCATTTCAGTCAGTTGCTCAATGTACCTATAACCAGACCGTTCAGCTGGATATTACGGCCTTTTTAA
AGACCGTAAAGAAAAATAAGCACAAGTTTTATCCGGCCTTTATTCACATTCTTGCCCGCCTGATGAATGC
TCATCCGGAATTCCGTATGGCAATGAAAGACGGTGAGCTGGTGATATGGGATAGTGTTCACCCTTGTTAC
ACCGTTTTCCATGAGCAAACTGAAACGTTTTCATCGCTCTGGAGTGAATACCACGACGATTTCCGGCAGT
TTCTACACATATATTCGCAAGATGTGGCGTGTTACGGTGAAAACCTGGCCTATTTCCCTAAAGGGTTTAT
TGAGAATATGTTTTTCGTCTCAGCCAATCCCTGGGTGAGTTTCACCAGTTTTGATTTAAACGTGGCCAAT
ATGGACAACTTCTTCGCCCCCGTTTTCACCATGGGCAAATATTATACGCAAGGCGACAAGGTGCTGATGC
CGCTGGCGATTCAGGTTCATCATGCCGTTTGTGATGGCTTCCATGTCGGCAGAATGCTTAATGAATTACA
ACAGTACTGCGATGAGTGGCAGGGCGGGGCGTAAACGCGTGGATCCGGCTTACTAAAAGCCAGATAACAG
TATGCGTATTTGCGCGCTGATTTTTGCGGTATAAGAATATATACTGATATGTATACCCGAAGTATGTCAA
AAAGAGGTATGCTATGAAGCAGCGTATTACAGTGACAGTTGACAGCGACAGCTATCAGTTGCTCAAGGCA
TATATGATGTCAATATCTCCGGTCTGGTAAGCACAACCATGCAGAATGAAGCCCGTCGTCTGCGTGCCGA
ACGCTGGAAAGCGGAAAATCAGGAAGGGATGGCTGAGGTCGCCCGGTTTATTGAAATGAACGGCTCTTTT
GCTGACGAGAACAGGGGCTGGTGAAATGCAGTTTAAGGTTTACACCTATAAAAGAGAGAGCCGTTATCGT
CTGTTTGTGGATGTACAGAGTGATATTATTGACACGCCCGGGCGACGGATGGTGATCCCCCTGGCCAGTG
CACGTCTGCTGTCAGATAAAGTCTCCCGTGAACTTTACCCGGTGGTGCATATCGGGGATGAAAGCTGGCG
CATGATGACCACCGATATGGCCAGTGTGCCGGTCTCCGTTATCGGGGAAGAAGTGGCTGATCTCAGCCAC
CGCGAAAATGACATCAAAAACGCCATTAACCTGATGTTCTGGGGAATATAAATGTCAGGCTCCCTTATAC
ACAGCCAGTCTGCAGGTCGACCATAGTGACTGGATATGTTGTGTTTTACAGTATTATGTAGTCTGTTTTT
TATGCAAAATCTAATTTAATATATTGATATTTATATCATTTTACGTTTCTCGTTCAGCTTTCTTGTACAA
AGTGGTGATGGGCTGCAGGAATTCGATATCAAGCTTAATGGTGAGCAAGGGCGAGGAGCTGTTCACCGGG
GTGGTGCCCATCCTGGTCGAGCTGGACGGCGACGTAAACGGCCACAAGTTCAGCGTGTCCGGCGAGGGCG
AGGGCGATGCCACCTACGGCAAGCTGACCCTGAAGTTCATCTGCACCACCGGCAAGCTGCCCGTGCCCTG
GCCCACCCTCGTGACCACCCTGACCTACGGCGTGCAGTGCTTCAGCCGCTACCCCGACCACATGAAGCAG
CACGACTTCTTCAAGTCCGCCATGCCCGAAGGCTACGTCCAGGAGCGCACCATCTTCTTCAAGGACGACG
GCAACTACAAGACCCGCGCCGAGGTGAAGTTCGAGGGCGACACCCTGGTGAACCGCATCGAGCTGAAGGG
CATCGACTTCAAGGAGGACGGCAACATCCTGGGGCACAAGCTGGAGTACAACTACAACAGCCACAACGTC
TATATCATGGCCGACAAGCAGAAGAACGGCATCAAGGTGAACTTCAAGATCCGCCACAACATCGAGGACG
GCAGCGTGCAGCTCGCCGACCACTACCAGCAGAACACCCCCATCGGCGACGGCCCCGTGCTGCTGCCCGA
CAACCACTACCTGAGCACCCAGTCCGCCCTGAGCAAAGACCCCAACGAGAAGCGCGATCACATGGTCCTG
CTGGAGTTCGTGACCGCCGCCGGGATCACTCTCGGCATGGACGAGCTGTACAAGTAACTCGAGGGGGGGC
CCGGTACCAGCTTTTGTTCCCTTTAGTGAGGGTTAATTTCGAGCTTGGCGTAATCATGGTCATAGCTGTT
TCCTGTGTGAAATTGTTATCCGCTCACAATTCCACACAACATACGAGCCGGAAGCATAAAGTGTAAAGCC
TGGGGTGCCTAATGAGTGAGCTAACTCACATTAATTGCGTTGCGCTCACTGCCCGCTTTCCAGTCGGGAA
ACCTGTCGTGCCAGCTGCATTAATGAATCGGCCAACGCGCGGGGAGAGGCGGTTTGCGTATTGGGCGCTC
TTCCGCTTCCTCGCTCACTGACTCGCTGCGCTCGGTCGTTCGGCTGCGGCGAGCGGTATCAGCTCACTCA
AAGGCGGTAATACGGTTATCCACAGAATCAGGGGATAACGCAGGAAAGAACATGTGAGCAAAAGGCCAGC
AAAAGGCCAGGAACCGTAAAAAGGCCGCGTTGCTGGCGTTTTTCCATAGGCTCCGCCCCCCTGACGAGCA
TCACAAAAATCGACGCTCAAGTCAGAGGTGGCGAAACCCGACAGGACTATAAAGATACCAGGCGTTTCCC
CCTGGAAGCTCCCTCGTGCGCTCTCCTGTTCCGACCCTGCCGCTTACCGGATACCTGTCCGCCTTTCTCC
CTTCGGGAAGCGTGGCGCTTTCTCATAGCTCACGCTGTAGGTATCTCAGTTCGGTGTAGGTCGTTCGCTC
CAAGCTGGGCTGTGTGCACGAACCCCCCGTTCAGCCCGACCGCTGCGCCTTATCCGGTAACTATCGTCTT
GAGTCCAACCCGGTAAGACACGACTTATCGCCACTGGCAGCAGCCACTGGTAACAGGATTAGCAGAGCGA
GGTATGTAGGCGGTGCTACAGAGTTCTTGAAGTGGTGGCCTAACTACGGCTACACTAGAAGAACAGTATT
TGGTATCTGCGCTCTGCTGAAGCCAGTTACCTTCGGAAAAAGAGTTGGTAGCTCTTGATCCGGCAAACAA
ACCACCGCTGGTAGCGGTGGTTTTTTTGTTTGCAAGCAGCAGATTACGCGCAGAAAAAAAGGATCTCAAG
AAGATCCTTTGATCTTTTCTACGGGGTCTGACGCTCAGTGGAACGAAAACTCACGTTAAGGGATTTTGGT
CATGAGATTATCAAAAAGGATCTTCACCTAGATCCTTTTAAATTAAAAATGAAGTTTTAAATCAATCTAA
AGTATATATGAGTAAACTTGGTCTGACAGTTACCAATGCTTAATCAGTGAGGCACCTATCTCAGCGATCT
GTCTATTTCGTTCATCCATAGTTGCCTGACTCCCCGTCGTGTAGATAACTACGATACGGGAGGGCTTACC
ATCTGGCCCCAGTGCTGCAATGATACCGCGAGACCCACGCTCACCGGCTCCAGATTTATCAGCAATAAAC
CAGCCAGCCGGAAGGGCCGAGCGCAGAAGTGGTCCTGCAACTTTATCCGCCTCCATCCAGTCTATTAATT
GTTGCCGGGAAGCTAGAGTAAGTAGTTCGCCAGTTAATAGTTTGCGCAACGTTGTTGCCATTGCTACAGG
CATCGTGGTGTCACGCTCGTCGTTTGGTATGGCTTCATTCAGCTCCGGTTCCCAACGATCAAGGCGAGTT
ACATGATCCCCCATGTTGTGCAAAAAAGCGGTTAGCTCCTTCGGTCCTCCGATCGTTGTCAGAAGTAAGT
TGGCCGCAGTGTTATCACTCATGGTTATGGCAGCACTGCATAATTCTCTTACTGTCATGCCATCCGTAAG
ATGCTTTTCTGTGACTGGTGAGTACTCAACCAAGTCATTCTGAGAATAGTGTATGCGGCGACCGAGTTGC
TCTTGCCCGGCGTCAATACGGGATAATACCGCGCCACATAGCAGAACTTTAAAAGTGCTCATCATTGGAA
AACGTTCTTCGGGGCGAAAACTCTCAAGGATCTTACCGCTGTTGAGATCCAGTTCGATGTAACCCACTCG
TGCACCCAACTGATCTTCAGCATCTTTTACTTTCACCAGCGTTTCTGGGTGAGCAAAAACAGGAAGGCAA
AATGCCGCAAAAAAGGGAATAAGGGCGACACGGAAATGTTGAATACTCATACTCTTCCTTTTTCAATATT
ATTGAAGCATTTATCAGGGTTATTGTCTCATGAGCGGATACATATTTGAATGTATTTAGAAAAATAAACA
AATAGGGGTTCCGCGCACATTTCCCCGAAAAGTGCCACCTGACGTCTAAGAAACCATTATTATCATGACA
TTAACCTATAAAAATAGGCGTATCACGAGGCCCTTTCGTC
