>Addgene plasmid #14181 | pAG303GAL-ccdB-EGFP | addgene partial sequence | sequence record 20508 | 14181 with pRS_marker
TTTTAAGAGCTTGGTGAGCGCTAGGAGTCACTGCCAGGTATCGTTTGAACACGGCATTAGTCAGGGAAGT
CATAACACAGTCCTTTCCCGCAATTTTCTTTTTCTATTACTCTTGGCCTCCTCTAGTACACTCTATATTT
TTTTATGCCTCGGTAATGATTTTCATTTTTTTTTTTCCACCTAGCGGATGACTCTTTTTTTTTCTTAGCG
ATTGGCATTATCACATAATGAATTATACATTATATAAAGTAATGTGATTTCTTCGAAGAATATACTAAAA
AATGAGCAGGCAAGATAAACGAAGGCAAAGATGACAGAGCAGAAAGCCCTAGTAAAGCGTATTACAAATG
AAACCAAGATTCAGATTGCGATCTCTTTAAAGGGTGGTCCCCTAGCGATAGAGCACTCGATCTTCCCAGA
AAAAGAGGCAGAAGCAGTAGCAGAACAGGCCACACAATCGCAAGTGATTAACGTCCACACAGGTATAGGG
TTTCTGGACCATATGATACATGCTCTGGCCAAGCATTCCGGCTGGTCGCTAATCGTTGAGTGCATTGGTG
ACTTACACATAGACGACCATCACACCACTGAAGACTGCGGGATTGCTCTCGGTCAAGCTTTTAAAGAGGC
CCTAGGGGCCGTGCGTGGAGTAAAAAGGTTTGGATC
