>Addgene plasmid #14181 | pAG303GAL-ccdB-EGFP | addgene partial sequence | sequence record 20509 | 14181 with GW5
AAAGTGTAAAGCCTGGGGGTGCCTAATGCGGCCGCCATAGTGACTGGATATGTTGTGTTTTACAGTATTA
TGTAGTCTGTTTTTTATGCAAAATCTAATTTAATATATTGATATTTATATCATTTTACGTTTCTCGTTCA
GCTTTTTTGTACAAACTTGTGATGGGGGATCCACTAGTTCTAGAATCCGGGGTTTTTTCTCCTTGACGTT
AAAGTATAGAGGTATATTAACAATTTTTTGTTGATACTTTTATTACATTTGAATAAGAAGTAATACAAAC
CGAAAATGTTGAAAGTATTAGTTAAAGTGGTTATGCAGTTTTTGCATTTATATATCTGTTAATAGATCAA
AAATCATCGCTTCGCTGATTAATTACCCCAGAAATAAGGCTAAAAAACTAATCGCATTATCATCCTATGG
TTGTTAATTTGATTCGTTCATTTGAAGGTTTGTGGGGCCAGGTTACTGCCAATTTTTCCTCTTCATAACC
ATAAAAGCTAGTATTGTAGAATCTTTATTGTTCGGAGCAGTGCGGCGCGAGGCACATCTGCGTTTCAGGA
ACGCGACCGGTGAAGACGAGGACGCACGGAGGAGAGTCTTCCTTCGGAGGGCTGTCACCCGCTCGGCGGC
TTCTAATCCGTACTAGAGCTCCAATTCGCCCTATAGTGAGTCGTATTACAATTCACTGGCCGTCGTT
