>Addgene plasmid #14181 | pAG303GAL-ccdB-EGFP | addgene partial sequence | sequence record 20510 | 14181 with GW3
GGCTGATCTCAGCCACCGCGAAAATGACATCAAAAACGCCATTAACCTGATGTTCTGGGGAATATAAATG
TCAGGCTCCCTTATACACAGCCAGTCTGCAGGTCGACCATAGTGACTGGATATGTTGTGTTTTACAGTAT
TATGTAGTCTGTTTTTTATGCAAAATCTAATTTAATATATTGATATTTATATCATTTTACGTTTCTCGTT
CAGCTTTCTTGTACAAAGTGGTGATGGGCTGCAGGAATTCGATATCAAGCTTAATGGTGAGCAAGGGCGA
GGAGCTGTTCACCGGGGTGGTGCCCATCCTGGTCGAGCTGGACGGCGACGTAAACGGCCACAAGTTCAGC
GTGTCCGGCGAGGGCGAGGGCGATGCCACCTACGGCAAGCTGACCCTGAAGTTCATCTGCACCACCGGCA
AGCTGCCCGTGCCCTGGCCCACCCTCGTGACCACCCTGACCTACGGCGTGCAGTGCTTCAGCCGCTACCC
CGACCACATGAAGCAGCACGACTTCTTCAAGTCCGCCATGCCCGAAGGCTACGTCCAGGAGCGCACCATC
TTCTTCAAGGACGACGGCAACTACAAGACCCGCGCCGAGGTGAAGTTCGAGGGCGACACCCTGGTGAACC
GCATCGAGCTGAAAGGCATCGACTTCAAGGAGGACGGCAACAT
